>Addgene plasmid #184058 | pCSCRET2(#323) | addgene full sequence | sequence record 365949 | Addgene NGS Result
CGCCATTCTGCCTGGGGACGTCGGAGCAAGCTTGATTTAGGTGACACTATAGAATACAAGCTACTTGTTC
TTTTTGCAGGATCCCATCGATTTAAAGCTATGGAGCAAAAGCTCATTTCTGAAGAGGACTTGAATGAAAT
GGAGCAAAAGCTCATTTCTGAAGAGGACTTGAATGAAATGGAGCAAAAGCTCATTTCTGAAGAGGACTTG
AATGAAATGGAGCAAAAGCTCATTTCTGAAGAGGACTTGAATGAAATGGAGCAAAAGCTCATTTCTGAAG
AGGACTTGAATGAAATGGAGAGCTTGGGCGACCTCACCATGGAGCAAAAGCTCATTTCTGAAGAGGACTT
GAATTCCACCATGTCCAATTTACTGACCGTACACCAAAATTTGCCTGCATTACCGGTCGATGCAACGAGT
GATGAGGTTCGCAAGAACCTGATGGACATGTTCAGGGATCGCCAGGCGTTTTCTGAGCATACCTGGAAAA
TGCTTCTGTCCGTTTGCCGGTCGTGGGCGGCATGGTGCAAGTTGAATAACCGGAAATGGTTTCCCGCAGA
ACCTGAAGATGTTCGCGATTATCTTCTATATCTTCAGGCGCGCGGTCTGGCAGTAAAAACTATCCAGCAA
CATTTGGGCCAGCTAAACATGCTTCATCGTCGGTCCGGGCTGCCACGACCAAGTGACAGCAATGCTGTTT
CACTGGTTATGCGGCGGATCCGAAAAGAAAACGTTGATGCCGGTGAACGTGCAAAACAGGCTCTAGCGTT
CGAACGCACTGATTTCGACCAGGTTCGTTCACTCATGGAAAATAGCGATCGCTGCCAGGATATACGTAAT
CTGGCATTTCTGGGGATTGCTTATAACACCCTGTTACGTATAGCCGAAATTGCCAGGATCAGGGTTAAAG
ATATCTCACGTACTGACGGTGGGAGAATGTTAATCCATATTGGCAGAACGAAAACGCTGGTTAGCACCGC
AGGTGTAGAGAAGGCACTTAGCCTGGGGGTAACTAAACTGGTCGAGCGATGGATTTCCGTCTCTGGTGTA
GCTGATGATCCGAATAACTACCTGTTTTGCCGGGTCAGAAAAAATGGTGTTGCCGCGCCATCTGCCACCA
GCCAGCTATCAACTCGCGCCCTGGAAGGGATTTTTGAAGCAACTCATCGATTGATTTACGGCGCTAAGGA
TGACTCTGGTCAGAGATACCTGGCCTGGTCTGGACACAGTGCCCGTGTCGGAGCCGCGCGAGATATGGCC
CGCGCTGGAGTTTCAATACCGGAGATCATGCAAGCTGGTGGCTGGACCAATGTAAATATTGTCATGAACT
ATATCCGTAACCTGGATAGTGAAACAGGGGCAATGGTGCGCCTGCTGGAAGATGGCGATCTCGAGCCATC
TGCTGGAGACATGAGAGCTGCCAACCTTTGGCCAAGCCCGCTCATGATCAAACGCTCTAAGAAGAACAGC
CTGGCCTTGTCCCTGACGGCCGACCAGATGGTCAGTGCCTTGTTGGATGCTGAGCCCCCCATACTCTATT
CCGAGTATGATCCTACCAGACCCTTCAGTGAAGCTTCGATGATGGGCTTACTGACCAACCTGGCAGACAG
GGAGCTGGTTCACATGATCAACTGGGCGAAGAGGGTGCCAGGCTTTGTGGATTTGACCCTCCATGATCAG
GTCCACCTTCTAGAATGTGCCTGGCTAGAGATCCTGATGATTGGTCTCGTCTGGCGCTCCATGGAGCACC
CAGTGAAGCTACTGTTTGCTCCTAACTTGCTCTTGGACAGGAACCAGGGAAAATGTGTAGAGGGCATGGT
GGAGATCTTCGACATGCTGCTGGCTACATCATCTCGGTTCCGCATGATGAATCTGCAGGGAGAGGAGTTT
GTGTGCCTCAAATCTATTATTTTGCTTAATTCTGGAGTGTACACATTTCTGTCCAGCACCCTGAAGTCTC
TGGAAGAGAAGGACCATATCCACCGAGTCCTGGACAAGATCACAGACACTTTGATCCACCTGATGGCCAA
GGCAGGCCTGACCCTGCAGCAGCAGCACCAGCGGCTGGCCCAGCTCCTCCTCATCCTCTCCCACATCAGG
CACATGAGTAACAAAGGCATGGAGCATCTGTACAGCATGAAGTGCAAGAACGTGGTGCCCCTCTATGACC
TGCTGCTGGAGGCGGCGGACGCCCACCGCCTACATGCGCCCACTAGCCGTGGAGGGGCATCCGTGGAGGA
GACGGACCAAAGCCACTTGGCCACTGCGGGCTCTACTTCATCGCATTCCTTGCAAAAGTATTACATCACG
GGGGAGGCAGAGGGTTTCCCTGCCACAGCTTGATGAAGATCTGAGCTCCCTGGCGGAATTCAAGGCCTCT
CGAGCCTCTAGAACTATAGTGAGTCGTATTACGTAGATCCAGACATGATAAGATACATTGATGAGTTTGG
ACAAACCACAACTAGAATGCAGTGAAAAAAATGCTTTATTTGTGAAATTTGTGATGCTATTGCTTTATTT
GTAACCATTATAAGCTGCAATAAACAAGTTAACAACAACAATTGCATTCATTTTATGTTTCAGGTTCAGG
GGGAGGTGTGGGAGGTTTTTTAATTCGCGGCCGCGGCGCCAATGCATTGGGCCCGGTACCCAGCTTTTGT
TCCCTTTAGTGAGGGTTAATTGCGCGCTTGGCGTAATCATGGTCATAGCTGTTTCCTGTGTGAAATTGTT
ATCCGCTCACAATTCCACACAACATACGAGCCGGGAGCATAAAGTGTAAAGCCTGGGGTGCCTAATGAGT
GAGCTAACTCACATTAATTGCGTTGCGCTCACTGCCCGCTTTCCAGTCGGGAAACCTGTCGTGCCAGCTG
CATTAATGAATCGGCCAACGCGCGGGGAGAGGCGGTTTGCGTATTGGGCGCTCTTCCGCTTCCTCGCTCA
CTGACTCGCTGCGCTCGGTCGTTCGGCTGCGGCGAGCGGTATCAGCTCACTCAAAGGCGGTAATACGGTT
ATCCACAGAATCAGGGGATAACGCAGGAAAGAACATGTGAGCAAAAGGCCAGCAAAAGGCCAGGAACCGT
AAAAAGGCCGCGTTGCTGGCGTTTTTCCATAGGCTCCGCCCCCCTGACGAGCATCACAAAAATCGACGCT
CAAGTCAGAGGTGGCGAAACCCGACAGGACTATAAAGATACCAGGCGTTTCCCCCTGGAAGCTCCCTCGT
GCGCTCTCCTGTTCCGACCCTGCCGCTTACCGGATACCTGTCCGCCTTTCTCCCTTCGGGAAGCGTGGCG
CTTTCTCATAGCTCACGCTGTAGGTATCTCAGTTCGGTGTAGGTCGTTCGCTCCAAGCTGGGCTGTGTGC
ACGAACCCCCCGTTCAGCCCGACCGCTGCGCCTTATCCGGTAACTATCGTCTTGAGTCCAACCCGGTAAG
ACACGACTTATCGCCACTGGCAGCAGCCACTGGTAACAGGATTAGCAGAGCGAGGTATGTAGGCGGTGCT
ACAGAGTTCTTGAAGTGGTGGCCTAACTACGGCTACACTAGAAGAACAGTATTTGGTATCTGCGCTCTGC
TGAAGCCAGTTACCTTCGGAAAAAGAGTTGGTAGCTCTTGATCCGGCAAACAAACCACCGCTGGTAGCGG
TGGTTTTTTTGTTTGCAAGCAGCAGATTACGCGCAGAAAAAAAGGATCTCAAGAAGATCCTTTGATCTTT
TCTACGGGGTCTGACGCTCAGTGGAACGAAAACTCACGTTAAGGGATTTTGGTCATGAGATTATCAAAAA
GGATCTTCACCTAGATCCTTTTAAATTAAAAATGAAGTTTTAAATCAATCTAAAGTATATATGAGTAAAC
TTGGTCTGACAGTTACCAATGCTTAATCAGTGAGGCACCTATCTCAGCGATCTGTCTATTTCGTTCATCC
ATAGTTGCCTGACTCCCCGTCGTGTAGATAACTACGATACGGGAGGGCTTACCATCTGGCCCCAGTGCTG
CAATGATACCGCGAGACCCACGCTCACCGGCTCCAGATTTATCAGCAATAAACCAGCCAGCCGGAAGGGC
CGAGCGCAGAAGTGGTCCTGCAACTTTATCCGCCTCCATCCAGTCTATTAATTGTTGCCGGGAAGCTAGA
GTAAGTAGTTCGCCAGTTAATAGTTTGCGCAACGTTGTTGCCATTGCTACAGGCATCGTGGTGTCACGCT
CGTCGTTTGGTATGGCTTCATTCAGCTCCGGTTCCCAACGATCAAGGCGAGTTACATGATCCCCCATGTT
GTGCAAAAAAGCGGTTAGCTCCTTCGGTCCTCCGATCGTTGTCAGAAGTAAGTTGGCCGCAGTGTTATCA
CTCATGGTTATGGCAGCACTGCATAATTCTCTTACTGTCATGCCATCCGTAAGATGCTTTTCTGTGACTG
GTGAGTACTCAACCAAGTCATTCTGAGAATAGTGTATGCGGCGACCGAGTTGCTCTTGCCCGGCGTCAAT
ACGGGATAATACCGCGCCACATAGCAGAACTTTAAAAGTGCTCATCATTGGAAAACGTTCTTCGGGGCGA
AAACTCTCAAGGATCTTACCGCTGTTGAGATCCAGTTCGATGTAACCCACTCGTGCACCCAACTGATCTT
CAGCATCTTTTACTTTCACCAGCGTTTCTGGGTGAGCAAAAACAGGAAGGCAAAATGCCGCAAAAAAGGG
AATAAGGGCGACACGGAAATGTTGAATACTCATACTCTTCCTTTTTCAATATTATTGAAGCATTTATCAG
GGTTATTGTCTCATGAGCGGATACATATTTGAATGTATTTAGAAAAATAAACAAATAGGGGTTCCGCGCA
CATTTCCCCGAAAAGTGCCACCTAAATTGTAAGCGTTAATATTTTGTTAAAATTCGCGTTAAATTTTTGT
TAAATCAGCTCATTTTTTAACCAATAGGCCGAAATCGGCAAAATCCCTTATAAATCAAAAGAATAGACCG
AGATAGGGT
[37 nt withheld, positions 4980-5016]
AAAGAACGTGGACTCCAACGTCAAAGG
[49 nt withheld, positions 5044-5092]
T
[91 nt withheld, positions 5094-5184]
G
[124 nt withheld, positions 5186-5309]
CCCATTCGCCATTCAGGCTGCGCAACTGTTGGGAAGGGCGATCGGTGCGGGCCTCTTCGCTATTACGCCA
GTCGACCGCCAATTCAATATGGCGTATATGGACTCATGCCAATTCAATATGGTGGATCTGGACCTGTGCC
AATTCAATATGGCGTATATGGACTCGTGCCAATTCAATATGGTGGATCTGGACCCCAGCCAATTCAATAT
GGCGGACTTGGCACCATGCCAATTCAATATGGCGGACCTGGCACTGTGCCAACTGGGGAGGGGTCTACTT
GGCACGGTGCCAAGTTTGAGGAGGGGTCTTGGCCCTGTGCCAAGTCCGCCATATTGAATTGGCATGGTGC
CAATAATGGCGGCCATATTGGCTATATGCCAGGATCAATATATAGGCAATATCCAATATGGCCCTATGCC
AATATGGCTATTGGCCAGGTTCAATACTATGTATTGGCCCTATGCCATATAGTATTCCATATATGGGTTT
TCCTATTGACGTAGATAGCCCCTCCCAATGGGCGGTCCCATATACCATATATGGGGCTTCCTAATACCGC
CCATAGCCACTCCCCCATTGACGTCAATGGTCTCTATATATGGTCTTTCCTATTGACGTCATATGGGCGG
TCCTATTGACGTATATGGCGCCTCCCCCATTGACGTCAATTACGGTAAATGGCCCGCCTGGCTCAATGCC
CATTGACGTCAATAGGACCACCCACCATTGACGTCAATGGGATGGCTCATTGCCCATTCATATCCGTTCT
CACGCCCCCTATTGACGTCAATGACGGTAAATGGCCCACTTGGCAGTACATCAATATCTATTAATAGTAA
CTTGGCAAGTACATTACTATTGGAAGTACGCCAGGGTACATTGGCAGTACTCCCATTGACGTCAATGGCG
GTAAATGGCCCGCGATGGCTGCCAAGTACATCCCCATTGACGTCAATGGGGAGGGGCAATGACGCAAATG
GGCGTTCCATTGACGTAAATGGGCGGTAGGCGTGCCTAATGGGAGGTCTATATAAGCAATGCTCGTTTAG
GGAAC
Features (pLannotate 1.2.2; 22 found; start..end, strand, type, name):
     35..53      +  promoter       SP6 promoter: promoter for bacteriophage SP6 RNA polymerase
    103..132     +  CDS            Myc: Myc (human c-Myc proto-oncogene) epitope tag
    142..171     +  CDS            Myc: Myc (human c-Myc proto-oncogene) epitope tag
    181..210     +  CDS            Myc: Myc (human c-Myc proto-oncogene) epitope tag
    220..249     +  CDS            Myc: Myc (human c-Myc proto-oncogene) epitope tag
    259..288     +  CDS            Myc: Myc (human c-Myc proto-oncogene) epitope tag
    322..351     +  CDS            Myc: Myc (human c-Myc proto-oncogene) epitope tag
    361..1389    +  CDS            cre: RECR_BPP1 - Experimental evidence at protein level: Swiss-Prot protein existence level 1. Catalyzes site-specific recombination between two 34-base- pair LOXP sites. Its role is to maintain the phage genome as a monomeric unit-copy plasmid in the lysogenic state. From Escherichia phage P1 (Bacteriophage P1).
   1402..2337    +  CDS            ERT2: mutated ligand-binding domain of the human estrogen receptor (Feil et al., 1997)
   2394..2411    -  promoter       T7 promoter (fragment): promoter for bacteriophage T7 RNA polymerase
   2416..2550    -  polyA_signal   SV40 poly(A) signal: SV40 polyadenylation signal
   2663..2681    -  promoter       T3 promoter: promoter for bacteriophage T3 RNA polymerase
   2726..2742    -  protein_bind   lac operator: The lac repressor binds to the lac operator to inhibit transcription in E. coli. This inhibition can be relieved by adding lactose or isopropyl-β-D-thiogalactopyranoside (IPTG). lac repressor encoded by lacI
   2750..2780    -  promoter       lac promoter: promoter for the E. coli lac operon
   2795..2816    -  protein_bind   CAP binding site: CAP binding activates transcription in the presence of cAMP. E. coli catabolite activator protein
   2829..2921    -  CDS            lacI (fragment): lac repressor; lacI; The lac repressor binds to the lac operator to inhibit transcription in E. coli. This inhibition can be relieved by adding lactose or isopropyl-β-D-thiogalactopyranoside (IPTG).
   3104..3692    -  rep_origin     ori: high-copy-number ColE1/pMB1/pBR322/pUC origin of replication
   3863..4723    -  CDS            AmpR: β-lactamase; bla; confers resistance to ampicillin, carbenicillin, and related antibiotics
   4724..4828    -  promoter       AmpR promoter: bla
   4881..5309    -  rep_origin     f1 ori (sequence partly withheld): f1 bacteriophage origin of replication; arrow indicates direction of (+) strand synthesis
   5314..5380    -  CDS            lacZα (fragment): LacZα fragment of β-galactosidase; lacZ fragment
   5387..6364    +  promoter       CMV IE94 promoter: enhancer/promoter region of simian cytomegalovirus major immediate early transcription unit IE94
