[The description below was written by a language model from this plasmid's Addgene catalogue record and pLannotate feature annotations shown in this document.]
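Description:
pCSCRET2(#323) is a pCS2-based mammalian expression plasmid that carries a ligand-gated Cre recombinase, 6myc-CRE-ERT2, and can serve either for direct transfection or as a template for in vitro mRNA synthesis. It is maintained in E. coli as a high-copy plasmid through a ColE1/pUC-type origin and selected with ampicillin via the β-lactamase gene. An f1 origin and remnants of lac and lacZα sequences are also annotated in the backbone.

The expression unit follows the usual pCS2 layout. The simian cytomegalovirus IE94 enhancer/promoter (sCMV) drives transcription in vertebrate cells and lies immediately upstream of an SP6 promoter in the circular map, so the same open reading frame can be transcribed by SP6 RNA polymerase to produce synthetic mRNA. An SV40 polyadenylation signal follows the coding sequence, and a T7 promoter fragment and a T3 promoter sit downstream in the reverse orientation. The insert was cloned between EcoRI sites. It encodes six N-terminal Myc epitope tags for detection, followed by bacteriophage P1 Cre, which recombines loxP sites. Cre is fused to ERT2, the human estrogen receptor ligand-binding domain lacking residues 1–281 and carrying the G400V, M543A and L544A substitutions. This mutant domain responds poorly to endogenous estrogen, and it holds the fusion inactive until a synthetic ligand is supplied.

The stated purpose is cyclofen-inducible Cre activation. The associated publication describes photoactivation of CreERT2 for conditional site-specific recombination with high spatiotemporal resolution, reported in a zebrafish journal.
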