Addgene plasmid #184058: pCSCRET2(#323)
Purpose: cyclofen-inducible CRE activation via mammalian cell transfection or mRNA synthesis
Depositing lab: Sophie Vriz. Depositing organization: College de France. Publication: Photoactivation of the CreER T2 recombinase for conditional site-specific recombination with high spatiotemporal resolution. Sinha DK, Neveu P, Gagey N, Aujard I, Le Saux T, Rampon C, Gauron C, Kawakami K, Leucht C, Bally-Cuif L, Volovitch M, Bensimon D, Jullien L, Vriz S. Zebrafish. 2010 Jun;7(2):199-204. doi: 10.1089/zeb.2009.0632. PubMed 20441524.
Backbone
  Vector backbone: pCS2
  Backbone manufacturer: DL Turner (Turner & Weintraub, 1994, G&Dev 8:1434)
  Backbone size w/o insert (bp): 4093
  Vector type: Mammalian Expression, Synthetic Biology
Growth in bacteria
  Bacterial resistance: Ampicillin, 100 μg/mL
  Growth temperature: 37°C
  Growth strain: DH5alpha
  Copy number: High Copy
Gene/Insert
  Gene/Insert name: 6myc-CRE-ERT2
  Species: H. sapiens (myc) Phage P1 (CRE), H. sapiens (ERT2)
  Insert size (bp): 2274
  Mutation: ERT2: G400V, M543A, L544A, deleted 1-281;
  Promoter: sCMV+SP6
  Tag / fusion protein: 6xMyc (N terminal on insert)
  Cloning method: Restriction Enzyme; 5′ cloning site EcoRI (not destroyed); 3′ cloning site EcoRI (not destroyed)
  Sequencing primers: 5′ SP6; 3′ SVLrev34
Resource information
  A portion of this plasmid was derived from a plasmid made by: ERT2 (Feil and al 1997 BBRC 237:752) received from Daniel Metzger & Pierre Chambon in may 2004
Terms and licenses: Academic/Nonprofit Terms; Industry Terms: Not Available to Industry
Depositor comments: 6myc; CRE: YP_006472; ERT2: NP_000116;
How to cite: pCSCRET2(#323) was a gift from Sophie Vriz (Addgene plasmid # 184058 ; http://n2t.net/addgene:184058 ; RRID:Addgene_184058)
